>Addgene plasmid #70033 | pUC19-TSV (linearized in LT) | depositor full sequence | sequence record 129217 | TSV (cloned in large T)
CTAGAGTCGACCTGCAGGCATGCAAGCTTGGCGTAATCATGGTCATAGCTGTTTCCTGTGTGAAATTGTT
ATCCGCTCACAATTCCACACAACATACGAGCCGGAAGCATAAAGTGTAAAGCCTGGGGTGCCTAATGAGT
GAGCTAACTCACATTAATTGCGTTGCGCTCACTGCCCGCTTTCCAGTCGGGAAACCTGTCGTGCCAGCTG
CATTAATGAATCGGCCAACGCGCGGGGAGAGGCGGTTTGCGTATTGGGCGCTCTTCCGCTTCCTCGCTCA
CTGACTCGCTGCGCTCGGTCGTTCGGCTGCGGCGAGCGGTATCAGCTCACTCAAAGGCGGTAATACGGTT
ATCCACAGAATCAGGGGATAACGCAGGAAAGAACATGTGAGCAAAAGGCCAGCAAAAGGCCAGGAACCGT
AAAAAGGCCGCGTTGCTGGCGTTTTTCCATAGGCTCCGCCCCCCTGACGAGCATCACAAAAATCGACGCT
CAAGTCAGAGGTGGCGAAACCCGACAGGACTATAAAGATACCAGGCGTTTCCCCCTGGAAGCTCCCTCGT
GCGCTCTCCTGTTCCGACCCTGCCGCTTACCGGATACCTGTCCGCCTTTCTCCCTTCGGGAAGCGTGGCG
CTTTCTCATAGCTCACGCTGTAGGTATCTCAGTTCGGTGTAGGTCGTTCGCTCCAAGCTGGGCTGTGTGC
ACGAACCCCCCGTTCAGCCCGACCGCTGCGCCTTATCCGGTAACTATCGTCTTGAGTCCAACCCGGTAAG
ACACGACTTATCGCCACTGGCAGCAGCCACTGGTAACAGGATTAGCAGAGCGAGGTATGTAGGCGGTGCT
ACAGAGTTCTTGAAGTGGTGGCCTAACTACGGCTACACTAGAAGGACAGTATTTGGTATCTGCGCTCTGC
TGAAGCCAGTTACCTTCGGAAAAAGAGTTGGTAGCTCTTGATCCGGCAAACAAACCACCGCTGGTAGCGG
TGGTTTTTTTGTTTGCAAGCAGCAGATTACGCGCAGAAAAAAAGGATCTCAAGAAGATCCTTTGATCTTT
TCTACGGGGTCTGACGCTCAGTGGAACGAAAACTCACGTTAAGGGATTTTGGTCATGAGATTATCAAAAA
GGATCTTCACCTAGATCCTTTTAAATTAAAAATGAAGTTTTAAATCAATCTAAAGTATATATGAGTAAAC
TTGGTCTGACAGTTACCAATGCTTAATCAGTGAGGCACCTATCTCAGCGATCTGTCTATTTCGTTCATCC
ATAGTTGCCTGACTCCCCGTCGTGTAGATAACTACGATACGGGAGGGCTTACCATCTGGCCCCAGTGCTG
CAATGATACCGCGAGACCCACGCTCACCGGCTCCAGATTTATCAGCAATAAACCAGCCAGCCGGAAGGGC
CGAGCGCAGAAGTGGTCCTGCAACTTTATCCGCCTCCATCCAGTCTATTAATTGTTGCCGGGAAGCTAGA
GTAAGTAGTTCGCCAGTTAATAGTTTGCGCAACGTTGTTGCCATTGCTACAGGCATCGTGGTGTCACGCT
CGTCGTTTGGTATGGCTTCATTCAGCTCCGGTTCCCAACGATCAAGGCGAGTTACATGATCCCCCATGTT
GTGCAAAAAAGCGGTTAGCTCCTTCGGTCCTCCGATCGTTGTCAGAAGTAAGTTGGCCGCAGTGTTATCA
CTCATGGTTATGGCAGCACTGCATAATTCTCTTACTGTCATGCCATCCGTAAGATGCTTTTCTGTGACTG
GTGAGTACTCAACCAAGTCATTCTGAGAATAGTGTATGCGGCGACCGAGTTGCTCTTGCCCGGCGTCAAT
ACGGGATAATACCGCGCCACATAGCAGAACTTTAAAAGTGCTCATCATTGGAAAACGTTCTTCGGGGCGA
AAACTCTCAAGGATCTTACCGCTGTTGAGATCCAGTTCGATGTAACCCACTCGTGCACCCAACTGATCTT
CAGCATCTTTTACTTTCACCAGCGTTTCTGGGTGAGCAAAAACAGGAAGGCAAAATGCCGCAAAAAAGGG
AATAAGGGCGACACGGAAATGTTGAATACTCATACTCTTCCTTTTTCAATATTATTGAAGCATTTATCAG
GGTTATTGTCTCATGAGCGGATACATATTTGAATGTATTTAGAAAAATAAACAAATAGGGGTTCCGCGCA
CATTTCCCCGAAAAGTGCCACCTGACGTCTAAGAAACCATTATTATCATGACATTAACCTATAAAAATAG
GCGTATCACGAGGCCCTTTCGTCTCGCGCGTTTCGGTGATGACGGTGAAAACCTCTGACACATGCAGCTC
CCGGAGACGGTCACAGCTTGTCTGTAAGCGGATGCCGGGAGCAGACAAGCCCGTCAGGGCGCGTCAGCGG
GTGTTGGCGGGTGTCGGGGCTGGCTTAACTATGCGGCATCAGAGCAGATTGTACTGAGAGTGCACCATAT
GCGGTGTGAAATACCGCACAGATGCGTAAGGAGAAAATACCGCATCAGGCGCCATTCGCCATTCAGGCTG
CGCAACTGTTGGGAAGGGCGATCGGTGCGGGCCTCTTCGCTATTACGCCAGCTGGCGAAAGGGGGATGTG
CTGCAAGGCGATTAAGTTGGGTAACGCCAGGGTTTTCCCAGTCACGACGTTGTAAAACGACGGCCAGTGA
ATTCGAGCTCGGTACCCGGGGATCCTCTAGATTCATCAGAGGGAATGGTGGATTCATGGCAGAAGAGATC
TGGGTCCTGCATGGTGTCAAACAAGTTGTCCCATTCTTGATTGAAGCTTTCCCACCAGCTGGCCCAGGAG
GGGTGCCCATAGGGAGGTATATCTCTTCCATCCTGGGTTGGAACATCATGCTAAAAGGAAAAACTAAATT
AATATAGGTACATAACACCTGCAGTTTCCCCACCTTTTACTTACCCCAGTTAAAGCCTTGATTAACTCTC
AGATAGAGATTCACCAGGTGAAAGTCAACTTCTCCTACTATGCAACTCCAAGCCCAAAGGGAATCCAAGC
AATATAAGTCTTCTCCAAACCATGCACAGTAGCATTTGTAACAAAAGCATTCTCCCCAAACTACACACTT
CTTCTGGTGCATTTGCTTATAAACATGATGTTGAAGGCCTATTTTGCAGGTTAAGCATTTACACTCTTTT
AAAGCTTTTTCTGCACACTGAGGCCAATGTTTAATTACATTCTCATCATATTTTTTTTTCCCAAAATATT
CCTTCAAAGATATTAAATTTGCCTCCCAATACCATGAGCCTACCTGGCTACTGAAGCTAGTTGGAAACTC
TTGTCTTGCATTATAAATTCCTTCTTGCAGTTTTTGCCATAATTGATTTAATCTTGACATTTTTTCTGGA
TCTCCTCCTTTATCTGGATGGTATTTCAAGCTCATTTTTTTATGATTAATTTTCATTAGTGCAAAATTCC
CATAGCAATGCCTTGGGATTTGCAATAAATCCATAAGTTCAAGACTTTCTTCTCTACTTAAAAACTTATC
CATTTTGCTGAATGCACCAGAAGACAGGTAAGGGGAGAAATGAAGAAATGAAGATGGGAGCTTTTTGGAG
CCCTTTTAAAGCCTCTGTGTGCCTCAATTAATTTTCATCAGATTTGGCTTACATAAAAGGGAGGAAGTGC
CAAGCCTCAAGAGGCCTCCGGAGGCCTCTCCCTCTATGTCTGTGTCAAGAGGGGGCAGGAAGCCTCAGCC
TCCTGGTAATACTGAGAAAAAACAAGATTTCCATAGTAACCCCCTATTAGGAATTTGAGGAACTATACTT
AGAGTGTTGACATAAATAGGTCATTGTTTGCTTAAGACCGTTATCCTGAGGAAGCTCGTGCGCCACCTAT
CATTTGTTATGGAAAATGCTGTGTCAGTTAGTCTCAAGGGGATGTTTGTCATACTGCCACAAACACAGGA
AGGCAGCCAAGAGACAAGAGGAAGCCAGCCAAATCCCGTGATTGTTTTTGTATATTCTTAAGATAGCACT
TGTCTAACTGCTCTCATCCTGTCCGTCCGGTCTCCATAACAACACATCCTCCCGCTCTGTGTTCTCACGC
GGCAAATTCAAATTCTAATGGTAAGTTTTTCTTATTTTTCAGGTAAAATGGGAGGAGTAATCAGCTTATT
CTTTGATATTATTGAAATATCAACAGAATTAAGTGCTGCTACAGGATTTGCTGTGGATGCTGTGTTAGCA
GGAGAAGCAGCAGCTGCTGTTGAAGTTGAAGTAATGGGCCTAATGACAGTTGAAGGCCTATCTGCCTCTG
AAGCCTTAGGGACATTGGGGTTAACTATGGAAAATTTTAGCCTAATGCATGCTTTACCTGGGATGCTGTC
AGAAGCAGTAGGCATTGGTACCCTTTTTCAAACTATTTCAGGTGCAAGTGGACTGGTAGCAGCTGGGATT
CGCTACGGATATGCCAGAGAAGTGTCAATAGTAAACAGAAATATCTCCCAAATGGCTTTGCAAGTTTGGA
GACCTTGGGACTATTATGATATTCTTTTTCCAGGGGTACAAACATTTGCCCACTACTTAAATGTTCTTGA
TCATTGGGCAAGCAGCCTGATCCATACTGTGAGCAGATATGTATGGGATGCTATTTTGCATGAAGGGAGA
CATCAAATTGGCCATGCCAGTAGAGAATTGATGATTAGGGGGACTAATCATTTCCAAGATCTCATGGCTA
GATTGATAGAAAATAGCAGATGGGTGCTGACTACAGGCCCTAGCAATATCTATTCACATCTTGAATCATA
TTACAGAGATTTGCCAGGGATTAGTCCTCCACAAGCCAGAGATCTGTACAGAAGACTTCAGGAAAAAATA
CCTGACAGATATCAACTTGAGGCTGCCACAGATGAATCTGCTGAGGTAATTGAAACCTACTCAGCTCCAG
GAGGAGCACATCAAAGAGTCTGCCCTGACTGGATGTTGCCTCTGGTACTGGGATTGTATGGTGATATAAC
CCCCACTTTTGGTTACTATTTGAGAGAAGAGGAAAGAGAAGATGGCCCCCAAAAGAAAAGGAGAAGGATG
CGCTAGAAAGTGCCCCACAAAAACATGTCCTACACCCAAGCCTGTTCCAAAACTTATTATGAAGGGCAAT
ATAGAGGTTCTAAACCTTGTTACAGGCCCTGACAGTATAACAACAATTGAACTCTATCTTAACACCAGGA
TGGGACAAAATGATGAGTCTAAGGACAACTATGGTTACAGTGAAAAAGTAACTGTTGCTAACAGCAGTGA
CCAGGACAAGCCTACTTCTGGAGAGATACCAACCTACAGTACAGCTAGAATTAATCTACCCATGTTGAAT
GAGGACCTAACCTGTAATACTCTAACTATGTGGGAAGCTGTCTCTGTAAAAACTGAAGTGGTTGGGGTTA
GCTCTCTGGTAAATGTTCATATGGCTACTAAAAGAATGTATGATGACAAAGGTATTGGTTTCCCAGTTGA
GGGAATGAATTTCCATATGTTTGCAGTGGGTGGGGAACCCCTAGAACTCCAGTTTCTAACTGGAAACTAC
AGAACTGATTACAGTGCTAATGACAAATTGGTTGTTCCCCCAATAAAACACCAGAGCACACAAGGCCTCA
ATCCTCACTACAAACAAAAGCTAACAAAAGATGGGGCCTTTCCTGTAGAGTGCTGGTGCCCAGACCCTTC
AAAAAATGAAAATACAAGATATTATGGCAGCTATACTGGTGGTCAGAGTACACCTCCAGTTTTGCAATTT
ACAAACACTGTGACTACTGTGCTACTAGATGAGAATGGTGTTGGCCCACTTTGTAAAGGTGATGGCCTGT
ATGTGTCATGCTGTGACATAGTAGGCTTTCTGGTTGGGAAAGATGGAGACATGCAATACAGAGGCCTACC
TAGGTACTTTAATATTCTATTGAGAAAGAGAACTGTAAGAAATCCTTACCCAGTTTCTTCCTTGTTGAAT
AATCTTTTCACTGGTCTTATGCCAGCTGTTCAGGGCCAGCCTATGGACAATGGACTAAGTACACAGGTTG
AAGAAGTCAGAGTTTATGATGGAACTGAAGGCCTTCCTGGAGATCCAGACATGGTCAGATATATTGACAA
GTTTGGACAAGACAAAACCCGCCCCCCCTTCCCCGCCCGGCTTTATTGAGTCACAAACAAAGTATTTGCT
AAAAAGCTTTATTAAATGGCTTGCTTTCCATGCTGCAGGTTTTGCTGTTATATAAAACTAATAAAGGTTT
ATTGTGTTTGGAAACCAGAATCATTTGTTTCAGAGAATTCTTCTTCCTCCTCATCCTCCACCTCAATTAC
AACAGAATCAAGAGGATCTTTACCCTCCTCCACATTTAATAGCAAGGTAGCAAAATTAGTATGACCCATG
TATTTACATAGAATATCTTTCCAATACTTAACATCCTCCTTTATTGACTCTGAAAACATGGTAATTGGAC
AGTACCAAACCAACAACAAAGCAATAGTGACTCCATCCTGTAGTATTCTTTCTGTTAATAAGTAGTCACT
AACCTGAAGGCAAGATCTAAGATTATGCTTTGGAGTAAAATTCAAAACATAAGCAAACCTTGTAAAAATG
GTTTCAGGCAAGAGGTACTCATTCATAGTCACAAGACAGGGTGGGAAGATCTGGCTTCTTTTGTTCACAT
GCTTCCTTTCTAAATTTACTTTAACACTGCCATCCAGATGGTCTCTTAAATTATCTAAATTAGATACTCC
CTGTCCAGGCTGCAGCTTTTTATTAAGTGCTATTTGACCCTTGACATCTTCAAAAATAACTACAAACTGG
TCTATTGCACATCCAAGTTCAAAGGGCAATTTATCTGCAGGACAATTGACATTTAATGTTTTTCCTCCCA
GGAAATTCATCAGAGCAGCTGCAAAAGTAGTTTTCCCACTATTGATTGGTCCTCTAAAAAGGCAATTTCT
TTTTTTAGGGACATTTTCTACAATTAACTTTAAGATTTTGGTGACTACTTCATCTATATTTTCAAATAAG
CAAGAATACCAAGCAACTCCCGCCATATACTGAAGAATTTTAATTTGACCAAACTCATCAGTAAGTTTCT
CAAACATTAATTTAAATCTTTCCTCCAGTAATTCTTTTCTAGTACTTTCAATTAACTTTAATCTCTGTTT
TGCCATCACCACATCTGCTGCTTGTTGGCAGGCAGTTTTTTGAGTTTTGCACTCCTTAAACAGCTTTGCA
TTTTTATGATGTAAGCTATGGTAATTATAGTGAGCTTTTAGAGCTTTTTTAGTGCATTTAGAGCATATGC
TTGGCTCTTCTGCAAAGTCTAAGTAATGAGCCATAATTAACAGGGGATCATCTAGCCTGTTGGTAACTGC
AAAATCAGTGAGAAGGTTCCAATTAACCACAGGCTTCCCATTTTCTTCATTAAACTCATATTCAAATATT
CCTGGCTTGCTTTCCTCCAGTAGCTTAAATGGTTCACTGCACATACATCTGTAACATTCTACTTGTTTAA
TTACTGCTTTGCATAACAAGAAACTAACAGTGCAGTGTGTTACACATAAATTCTTAATTGCTGAAACTCT
ATGCTTGCCAGGAGTCATTAGGAATACCATGCTCCCTTCCTGAAAAGAGTGCCTACTTTTAAATTCAGGA
TTAAATTTATCAAGCTTTTTATACAAATATTCAGCTTTTTCATTAGTTGTATATATCAGAAAAGATGATA
AAGTTTTATTACTATAGACAGCATTAGAAAGAAAAGGCCGCAACATATCAGGAAAATCATTAGGGACAGA
GTCATACTTAGATTTTTTTGGCTTTGGGGGGGTGGCAGAGAAGGAGCTCTGGGTGCAGCCGGGGGAGTCC
TCTGGTGGGGCAGCTCTTCTTCTTCTTGAATTCTCCTCGCTAAATTGAGTAGAGGGTCCCGGAGTGGGGC
TTGGAGAT
Features (pLannotate 1.2.2; 15 found; start..end, strand, type, name):
     66..82      -  protein_bind   lac operator: The lac repressor binds to the lac operator to inhibit transcription in E. coli. This inhibition can be relieved by adding lactose or isopropyl-β-D-thiogalactopyranoside (IPTG). lac repressor encoded by lacI
     90..120     -  promoter       lac promoter: promoter for the E. coli lac operon
    135..156     -  protein_bind   CAP binding site: CAP binding activates transcription in the presence of cAMP. E. coli catabolite activator protein
    169..261     -  CDS            lacI (fragment): lac repressor; lacI; The lac repressor binds to the lac operator to inhibit transcription in E. coli. This inhibition can be relieved by adding lactose or isopropyl-β-D-thiogalactopyranoside (IPTG).
    444..1032    -  rep_origin     ori: high-copy-number ColE1/pMB1/pBR322/pUC origin of replication
   1203..2063    -  CDS            AmpR: β-lactamase; bla; confers resistance to ampicillin, carbenicillin, and related antibiotics
   2064..2168    -  promoter       AmpR promoter: bla
   2263..2298    +  CDS            rop (fragment): Rop protein, which maintains plasmids at low copy number; rop
   2400..2499    +  misc_feature   bom (fragment): basis of mobility region from pBR322
   2505..2662    -  CDS            lacZα (fragment): LacZα fragment of β-galactosidase; lacZ fragment
   2659..2691    +  misc_feature   MCS (fragment): pUC18/19 multiple cloning site
   3294..3503    -  CDS            LT_POVBG (fragment): Experimental evidence at protein level: Swiss-Prot protein existence level 1. Isoform large T antigen is a key early protein essential for both driving viral replication and inducing cellular transformation. Plays a role in viral genome replication by driving entry of quiescent cells into the cell cycle and by autoregulating the synthesis of viral early mRNA. Displays highly oncogenic activities by corrupting the host cellular checkpoint mechanisms that guard cell division and the transcription, replication, and repair of DNA. Participates in the modulation of cellular gene expression preceedi
   5012..6118    +  CDS            VP1_POVLY: Experimental evidence at protein level: Swiss-Prot protein existence level 1. Forms an icosahedral capsid with a T=7 symmetry and a 40 nm diameter. The capsid is composed of 72 pentamers linked to each other by disulfide bonds and associated with VP2 or VP3 proteins. Interacts with a N-linked glycoprotein containing sialic acids on the cell surface to provide virion attachment to target cell. Once attached, the virion is internalized by endocytosis and traffics to the endoplasmic reticulum. Inside the endoplasmic reticulum, the protein folding machinery isomerizes VP1 interpentamer disulfide b
   6301..7836    -  CDS            LT_POVBG (fragment): Experimental evidence at protein level: Swiss-Prot protein existence level 1. Isoform large T antigen is a key early protein essential for both driving viral replication and inducing cellular transformation. Plays a role in viral genome replication by driving entry of quiescent cells into the cell cycle and by autoregulating the synthesis of viral early mRNA. Displays highly oncogenic activities by corrupting the host cellular checkpoint mechanisms that guard cell division and the transcription, replication, and repair of DNA. Participates in the modulation of cellular gene expression preceedi
   7918..29      +  misc_feature   MCS (fragment) (across the origin): pUC18/19 multiple cloning site
