[The description below was written by a language model from this plasmid's Addgene catalogue record and pLannotate feature annotations shown in this document.]
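Description:
pUC19-TSV (linearized in LT) is a bacterial cloning plasmid that carries the complete circular genome of Trichodysplasia spinulosa-associated polyomavirus (TSPyV, also abbreviated TSV), a human polyomavirus. The 5,232 bp viral genome was opened at an XbaI site lying within the Large T-antigen coding region and inserted into the XbaI site of the pUC19 polylinker, giving a total of 7,918 bp. Both flanking XbaI sites are retained. The backbone provides the high-copy pUC/ColE1-type origin and the β-lactamase gene with its own promoter for ampicillin selection in E. coli. It also carries the usual pUC19 remnants: the lac promoter, operator and CAP site, and a lacZα fragment that is interrupted by the insert.

The automated annotation is consistent with this cloning strategy. Two separate fragments with homology to polyomavirus large T antigen lie on the minus strand, one toward each end of the insert, so the early gene is split by the vector. A full-length VP1 major capsid protein ORF sits on the opposite strand between them, matching the divergent early and late organisation typical of polyomaviruses. These features were assigned by similarity to proteins of related polyomaviruses. Other expected viral elements, such as small T antigen, VP2/VP3 and the non-coding control region, are not annotated, although a full genome would be expected to contain them.

Because Large T is disrupted in the plasmid form, the clone serves mainly as a stable stock of the viral genome. In principle, the preserved XbaI sites allow the genome to be excised and recircularised to restore an intact early region. The record does not describe specific downstream applications, but such a clone could also serve as a reference template for sequencing, PCR or subcloning of viral genes.
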