Addgene plasmid #70033: pUC19-TSV (linearized in LT)
Purpose: pUC19-TSV (linearized in LT) contains a genome of the Trichodysplasia spinulosa-associated polyomaviruse (GenBank NC_014361) linearized and cloned in the Large T-antigen coding region
Depositing lab: Mariet Feltkamp. Depositing organization: Leiden University Medical Center. Publication: Discovery of a new human polyomavirus associated with trichodysplasia spinulosa in an immunocompromized patient. van der Meijden E, Janssens RW, Lauber C, Bouwes Bavinck JN, Gorbalenya AE, Feltkamp MC. PLoS Pathog. 2010 Jul 29;6(7):e1001024. doi: 10.1371/journal.ppat.1001024. PubMed 20686659.
Backbone
  Vector backbone: pUC19
  Backbone size w/o insert (bp): 2686
  Total vector size (bp): 7918
  Vector type: Bacterial Expression ; Cloning vector
Growth in bacteria
  Bacterial resistance: Ampicillin, 100 μg/mL
  Growth temperature: 37°C
  Growth strain: NEB Stable
  Copy number: High Copy
Gene/Insert
  Gene/Insert name: TSPyV full genome, linearized in Large T-antigen (alt names: Trichodysplasia Spinulosa-associated polyomavirus; Common abbreviation: TSV; TSPyV)
  Species: Polyomavirus
  Insert size (bp): 5232
  GenBank ID: NC_014361
  Cloning method: Restriction Enzyme; 5′ cloning site XbaI (not destroyed); 3′ cloning site XbaI (not destroyed)
  Sequencing primers: 5′ -; 3′ -
Terms and licenses: Academic/Nonprofit Terms; Industry Terms: Not Available to Industry
How to cite: pUC19-TSV (linearized in LT) was a gift from Mariet Feltkamp (Addgene plasmid # 70033 ; http://n2t.net/addgene:70033 ; RRID:Addgene_70033)
