>Addgene plasmid #70033 | pUC19-TSV (linearized in LT) | addgene partial sequence | sequence record 132819 | M13-F20 5'-TGTAAAACGACGGCCAGT-3'
GGGGATCCTCTAGATTCATCAGAGGGAATGGTGGATTCATGGCAGAAGAGATCTGGGTCCTGCATGGTGT
CAAACAAGTTGTCCCATTCTTGATTGAAGCTTTCCCACCAGCTGGCCCAGGAGGGGTGCCCATAGGGAGG
TATATCTCTTCCATCCTGGGTTGGAACATCATGCTAAAAGGAAAAACTAAATTAATATAGGTACATAACA
CCTGCAGTTTCCCCACCTTTTACTTACCCCAGTTAAAGCCTTGATTAACTCTCAGATAGAGATTCACCAG
GTGAAAGTCAACTTCTCCTACTATGCAACTCCAAGCCCAAAGGGAATCCAAGCAATATAAGTCTTCTCCA
AACCATGCACAGTAGCATTTGTAACAAAAGCATTCTCCCCAAACTACACACTTCTTCTGGTGCATTTGCT
TATAAACATGATGTTGAAGGCCTATTTTGCAGGTTAAGCATTTACACTCTTTTAAAGCTTTTTCTGCACA
CTGAGGCCAATGTTTAATTACATTCTCATCATATTTTTTTTTCCCAAAATATTCCTTCAAAGATATTAAA
TTTGCCTCCCAATACCATGAGCCTACCTGGCTACTGAAGCTAGTTGGAAACTCTTGTCTTGCATTATAAA
TTCCTTCTTGCAGTTTTTGCCATAATTGATTTAATCTTGACATTTTTTCTGGATCTCCTCCTTTATCTGG
ATGGTATTTCAAGCTCATTTTTTTATGATTAATTTTCATTAGTGCAAAATTCCCATAGCAATGCCTTGGG
ATTTGCAATAAATCCATAAGTTCAAGACTTTCTTCTCTACTTAAAAACTTATCCATTTTGCTGAATGCAC
CAGAAGACAGGTAAGGGGAGAAATGAAGAAATGAAGATGGGAGCTTTTTGGAGCCCTTTTAAAGCCTCTG
TGTGCCTCAATTAATTTTCATCAGATTTGGCTTACATAAAAGGG
