>Addgene plasmid #70033 | pUC19-TSV (linearized in LT) | addgene partial sequence | sequence record 132820 | M13-Rev 5'-CAGGAAACAGCTATGACC-3'
CCTGCAGGTCGACTCTAGATCTCCAAGCCCCACTCCGGGACCCTCTACTCAATTTAGCGAGGAGAATTCA
AGAAGAAGAAGAGCTGCCCCACCAGAGGACTCCCCCGGCTGCACCCAGAGCTCCTTCTCTGCCACCCCCC
CAAAGCCAAAAAAATCTAAGTATGACTCTGTCCCTAATGATTTTCCTGATATGTTGCGGCCTTTTCTTTC
TAATGCTGTCTATAGTAATAAAACTTTATCATCTTTTCTGATATATACAACTAATGAAAAAGCTGAATAT
TTGTATAAAAAGCTTGATAAATTTAATCCTGAATTTAAAAGTAGGCACTCTTTTCAGGAAGGGAGCATGG
TATTCCTAATGACTCCTGGCAAGCATAGAGTTTCAGCAATTAAGAATTTATGTGTAACACACTGCACTGT
TAGTTTCTTGTTATGCAAAGCAGTAATTAAACAAGTAGAATGTTACAGATGTATGTGCAGTGAACCATTT
AAGCTACTGGAGGAAAGCAAGCCAGGAATATTTGAATATGAGTTTAATGAAGAAAATGGGAAGCCTGTGG
TTAATTGGAACCTTCTCACTGATTTTGCAGTTACCAACAGGCTAGATGATCCCCTGTTAATTATGGCTCA
TTACTTAGACTTTGCAGAAGAGCCAAGCATATGCTCTAAATGCACTAAAAAAGCTCTAAAAGCTCACTAT
AATTACCATAGCTTACATCATAAAAATGCAAAGCTGTTTAAGGAGTGCAAAACTCAAAAAACTGCCTGCC
AACAAGCAGCAGATGTGGTGATGGCAAAACAGAGATTAAAGTTAATTGAAAGTACTAGAAAAGAATTACT
GGAGGAAAGATTTAAATTAATGTTTGAGAAACTTACTGATGAGTTTGGTCAAATTAAAATTCTTCAGTAT
ATGGCGGGAGTTGCTTGGTATTCTTGCTTATTTGAAAATATA
